>Addgene plasmid #35203 | pBID-UASC-GRM | depositor full sequence | sequence record 42854 | pBID-UASC-GRM sequence 11976 bps
CTAAATTGTAAGCGTTAATATTTTGTTAAAATTCGCGTTAAATTTTTGTTAAATCAGCTCATTTTTTAAC
CAATAGGCCGAAATCGGCAAAATCCCTTATAAATCAAAAGAATAGACCGAGATAGGGT
[37 nt withheld, positions 129-165]
AAAGAACGTGGACTCCAACGTCAAAGG
[49 nt withheld, positions 193-241]
T
[91 nt withheld, positions 243-333]
G
[124 nt withheld, positions 335-458]
CCCATTCGCCATTCAGGCTGCGCAACTGTTGGGAAGGGCGATCGGTGCGGGCCTCTTCGCTATTACGCCA
GCTGGCGAAAGGGGGATGTGCTGCAAGGCGATTAAGTTGGGTAACGCCAGGGTTTTCCCAGTCACGACGT
TGTAAAACGACGGCCAGTGAATTGTAATACGACTCACTATAGGGCGAATTGGGTACGTACCGGGCCCCTA
GTATGTATGTAAGTTAATAAAACCCATTTTTGCGGAAAGTAGATAAAAAAAACATTTTTTTTTTTTACTG
CACTGGATATCATTGAACTTATCTGATCAGTTTTAAATTTACTTCGATCCAAGGGTATTTGATGTACCAG
GTTCTTTCGATTACCTCTCACTCAAAATGACATTCCACTCAAAGTCAGCGCTGTTTGCCTCCTTCTCTGT
CCACAGAAATATCGCCGTCTCTTTCGCCGCTGCGTCCGCTATCTCTTTCGCCACCGTTTGTAGCGTTACG
TAGCGTCAATGTCCGCCTTCAGTTGCATTTTGTCAGCGGTTTCGTGACGAAGCTCCAAGCGGTTTACGCC
ATCAATTAAACACAAAGTGCTGTGCCAAAACTCCTCTCGCTTCTTATTTTTGTTTGTTTTTTGAGTGATT
GGGGTGGTGATTGGTTTTGGGTGGGTAAGCAGGGGAAAGTGTGAAAAATCCCGGCAATGGGCCAAGAGGA
TCAGGAGCTATTAATTCGCGGAGGCAGCAAACACCCATCTGCCGAGCATCTGAACAATGTGAGTAGTACA
TGTGCATACATCTTAAGTTCACTTGATCTATAGGAACTGCGATTGCAACATCAAATTGTCTGCGGCGTGA
GAACTGCGACCCACAAAAATCCCAAACCGCAATTGCACAAACAAATAGTGACACGAAACAGATTATTCTG
GTAGCTGTTCTCGCTATATAAGACAATTTTTGAGATCATATCATGATCAAGACATCTAAAGGCATTCATT
TTCGACTATATTCTTTTTTACAAAAAATATAACAACCAGATATTTTAAGCTGATCCTAGATGCACAAAAA
ATAAATAAAAGTATAAACCTACTTCGTAGGATACTTCGGGGTACTTTTTGTTCGGGGTTAGATGAGCATA
ACGCTTGTAGTTGATATTTGAGATCCCCTATCATTGCAGGGTGACAGCGGAGCGGCTTCGCAGAGCTGCA
TTAACCAGGGCTTCGGGCAGGCCAAAAACTACGGCACGCTCCGGCCACCCAGTCCGCCGGAGGACTCCGG
TTCAGGGAGCGGCCAACTAGCCGAGAACCTCACCTATGCCTGGCACAATATGGACATCTTTGGGGCGGTC
AATCAGCCGGGCTCCGGATGGCGGCAGCTGGTCAACCGGACACGCGGACTATTCTGCAACGAGCGACACA
TACCGGCGCCCAGGAAACATTTGCTCAAGAACGGTGAGTTTCTATTCGCAGTCGGCTGATCTGTGTGAAA
TCTTAATAAAGGGTCCAATTACCAATTTGAAACTCAGTTTGCGGCGTGGCCTATCCGGGCGAACTTTTGG
CCGTGATGGGCAGTTCCGGTGCCGGAAAGACGACCCTGCTGAATGCCCTTGCCTTTCGATCGCCGCAGGG
CATCCAAGTATCGCCATCCGGGATGCGACTGCTCAATGGCCAACCTGTGGACGCCAAGGAGATGCAGGCC
AGGTGCGCCTATGTCCAGCAGGATGACCTCTTTATCGGCTCCCTAACGGCCAGGGAACACCTGATTTTCC
AGGCCATGGTGCGGATGCCACGACATCTGACCTATCGGCAGCGAGTGGCCCGCGTGGATCAGGTGATCCA
GGAGCTTTCGCTCAGCAAATGTCAGCACACGATCATCGGTGTGCCCGGCAGGGTGAAAGGTCTGTCCGGC
GGAGAAAGGAAGCGTCTGGCATTCGCCTCCGAGGCACTAACCGATCCGCCGCTTCTGATCTGCGATGAGC
CCACCTCCGGACTGGACTCATTTACCGCCCACAGCGTCGTCCAGGTGCTGAAGAAGCTGTCGCAGAAGGG
CAAGACCGTCATCCTGACCATTCATCAGCCGTCTTCCGAGCTGTTTGAGCTCTTTGACAAGATCCTTCTG
ATGGCCGAGGGCAGGGTAGCTTTCTTGGGCACTCCCAGCGAAGCCGTCGACTTCTTTTCCTAGTGAGTTC
GATGTGTTTATTAAGGGTATCTAGCATTACATTACATCTCAACTCCTATCCAGCGTGGGTGCCCAGTGTC
CTACCAACTACAATCCGGCGGACTTTTACGTACAGGTGTTGGCCGTTGTGCCCGGACGGGAGATCGAGTC
CCGTGATCGGATCGCCAAGATATGCGACAATTTTGCTATTAGCAAAGTAGCCCGGGATATGGAGCAGTTG
TTGGCCACCAAAAATTTGGAGAAGCCACTGGAGCAGCCGGAGAATGGGTACACCTACAAGGCCACCTGGT
TCATGCAGTTCCGGGCGGTCCTGTGGCGATCCTGGCTGTCGGTGCTCAAGGAACCACTCCTCGTAAAAGT
GCGACTTATTCAGACAACGGTGAGTGGTTCCAGTGGAAACAAATGATATAACGCTTACAATTCTTGGAAA
CAAATTCGCTAGATTTTAGTTAGAATTGCCTGATTCCACACCCTTCTTAGTTTTTTTCAATGAGATGTAT
AGTTTATAGTTTTGCAGAAAATAAATAAATTTCATTTAACTCGCGAACATGTTGAAGATATGAATATTAA
TGAGATGCGAGTAACATTTTAATTTGCAGATGGTTGCCATCTTGATTGGCCTCATCTTTTTGGGCCAACA
ACTCACGCAAGTGGGCGTGATGAATATCAACGGAGCCATCTTCCTCTTCCTGACCAACATGACCTTTCAA
AACGTCTTTGCCACGATAAATGTAAGTCTTGTTTAGAATACATTTGCATATTAATAATTTACTAACTTTC
TAATGAATCGATTCGATTTAGGTGTTCACCTCAGAGCTGCCAGTTTTTATGAGGGAGGCCCGAAGTCGAC
TTTATCGCTGTGACACATACTTTCTGGGCAAAACGATTGCCGAATTACCGCTTTTTCTCACAGTGCCACT
GGTCTTCACGGCGATTGCCTATCCGATGATCGGACTGCGGGCCGGAGTGCTGCACTTCTTCAACTGCCTG
GCGCTGGTCACTCTGGTGGCCAATGTGTCAACGTCCTTCGGATATCTAATATCCTGCGCCAGCTCCTCGA
CCTCGATGGCGCTGTCTGTGGGTCCGCCGGTTATCATACCATTCCTGCTCTTTGGCGGCTTCTTCTTGAA
CTCGGGCTCGGTGCCAGTATACCTCAAATGGTTGTCGTACCTCTCATGGTTCCGTTACGCCAACGAGGGT
CTGCTGATTAACCAATGGGCGGACGTGGAGCCGGGCGAAATTAGCTGCACATCGTCGAACACCACGTGCC
CCAGTTCGGGCAAGGTCATCCTGGAGACGCTTAACTTCTCCGCCGCCGATCTGCCGCTGGACTACGTGGG
TCTGGCCATTCTCATCGTGAGCTTCCGGGTGCTCGCATATCTGGCTCTAAGACTTCGGGCCCGACGCAAG
GAGTAGCCGACATATATCCGAAATAACTGCTTGTTTTTTTTTTTTACCATTATTACCATCGTGTTTACTG
TTTATTGCCCCCTCAAAAAGCTAATGTAATTATATTTGTGCCAATAAAAACAAGATATGACCTATAGAAT
ACAAGTATTTCCCCTTCGAACATCCCCACAAGTAGACTTTGGATTTGTCTTCTAACCAAAAGACTTACAC
ACCTGCATACCTTACATCAAAAACTCGTTTATCGCTACATAAAACACCGGGATATATTTTTTATATACAT
ACTTTTCAAATCGCGCGCCCTCTTCATAATTCACCTCCACCACACCACGTTTCGTAGTTGCTCTTTCGCT
GTCTCCCACCCGCTCTCCGCAACACATTCACCTTTTGTTCGACGACCTTGGAGCGACTGTCGTTAGTTCC
GCGCGATTCGGTTCGCTCAAATGGTTCCGAGTGGTTCATTTCGTCTCAATAGAAATTAGTAATAAATATT
TGTATGTACAATTTATTTGCTCCAATATATTTGTATATATTTCCCTCACAGCTATATTTATTCTAATTTA
ATATTATGACTTTTTAAGGTAATTTTTTGTGACCTGTTCGGAGTGATTAGCGTTACAATTTGAACTGAAA
GTGACATCCAGTGTTTGTTCCTTGTGTAGATGCATCTCAAAAAAATGGTGGGCATAATAGTGTTGTTTAT
ATATATCAAAAATAACAACTATAATAATAAGAATACATTTAATTTAGAAAATGCTTGGATTTCACTGGAA
CTAGGCTAGCATAACTTCGTATAATGTATGCTATACGAAGTTATGCTAGCGGATCCTGGCCACGTAATAA
GTGTGCGTTGAATTTATTCGCAAAAACATTGCATATTTTCGGCAAAGTAAAATTTTGTTGCATACCTTAT
CAAAAAATAAGTGCTGCATACTTTTTAGAGAAACCAAATAATTTTTTATTGCATACCCGTTTTTAATAAA
ATACATTGCATACCCTCTTTTAATAAAAAATATTGCATACTTTGACGAAACAAATTTTCGTTGCATACCC
AATAAAAGATTATTATATTGCATACCCGTTTTTAATAAAATACATTGCATACCCTCTTTTAATAAAAAAT
ATTGCATACGTTGACGAAACAAATTTTCGTTGCATACCCAATAAAAGATTATTATATTGCATACCTTTTC
TTGCCATACCATTTAGCCGATCAATTGTGCTCGGCAACAGTATATTTGTGGTGTGCCAACCAACAACAGA
TCCAAGCTGGCCGCGGCTCGATCCGCTTGCATGCCTGCAGGTCGGAGTACTGTCCTCCGAGCGGAGTACT
GTCCTCCGAGCGGAGTACTGTCCTCCGAGCGGAGTACTGTCCTCCGAGCGGAGTACTGTCCTCCGAGCGG
AAGCTTGCATGCCTGCAGGTCGGAGTACTGTCCTCCGAGCGGAGTACTGTCCTCCGAGCGGAGTACTGTC
CTCCGAGCGGAGTACTGTCCTCCGAGCGGAGTACTGTCCTCCGAGCGGAGACTCTAGCGAGCTCGCCCGG
GGATCGAGCGCAGCGGTATAAAAGGGCGCGGGGTGGCTGAGAGCATCAGTTGTGAATGAATGTTCGAGCC
GAGCAGACGTGCCGCTGCCTTCGTTAATATCCTTTGAATAAGCCAACTTTGAATCACAAGACGCATACCA
AACGAATTCCCGGGAGAGCTCGATATCAACAAGTTTGTACAAAAAAGCTGAACGAGAAACGTAAAATGAT
ATAAATATCAATATATTAAATTAGATTTTGCATAAAAAACAGACTACATAATACTGTAAAACACAACATA
TCCAGTCACTATGGCGGCCGCATTAGGCACCCCAGGCTTTACACTTTATGCTTCCGGCTCGTATAATGTG
TGGATTTTGAGTTAGGATCCGTCGAGATTTTCAGGAGCTAAGGAAGCTAAAATGGAGAAAAAAATCACTG
GATATACCACCGTTGATATATCCCAATGGCATCGTAAAGAACATTTTGAGGCATTTCAGTCAGTTGCTCA
ATGTACCTATAACCAGACCGTTCAGCTGGATATTACGGCCTTTTTAAAGACCGTAAAGAAAAATAAGCAC
AAGTTTTATCCGGCCTTTATTCACATTCTTGCCCGCCTGATGAATGCTCATCCGGAATTCCGTATGGCAA
TGAAAGACGGTGAGCTGGTGATATGGGATAGTGTTCACCCTTGTTACACCGTTTTCCATGAGCAAACTGA
AACGTTTTCATCGCTCTGGAGTGAATACCACGACGATTTCCGGCAGTTTCTACACATATATTCGCAAGAT
GTGGCGTGTTACGGTGAAAACCTGGCCTATTTCCCTAAAGGGTTTATTGAGAATATGTTTTTCGTCTCAG
CCAATCCCTGGGTGAGTTTCACCAGTTTTGATTTAAACGTGGCCAATATGGACAACTTCTTCGCCCCCGT
TTTCACCATGGGCAAATATTATACGCAAGGCGACAAGGTGCTGATGCCGCTGGCGATTCAGGTTCATCAT
GCCGTTTGTGATGGCTTCCATGTCGGCAGAATGCTTAATGAATTACAACAGTACTGCGATGAGTGGCAGG
GCGGGGCGTAAAGATCTGGATCCGGCTTACTAAAAGCCAGATAACAGTATGCGTATTTGCGCGCTGATTT
TTGCGGTATAAGAATATATACTGATATGTATACCCGAAGTATGTCAAAAAGAGGTATGCTATGAAGCAGC
GTATTACAGTGACAGTTGACAGCGACAGCTATCAGTTGCTCAAGGCATATATGATGTCAATATCTCCGGT
CTGGTAAGCACAACCATGCAGAATGAAGCCCGTCGTCTGCGTGCCGAACGCTGGAAAGCGGAAAATCAGG
AAGGGATGGCTGAGGTCGCCCGGTTTATTGAAATGAACGGCTCTTTTGCTGACGAGAACAGGGGCTGGTG
AAATGCAGTTTAAGGTTTACACCTATAAAAGAGAGAGCCGTTATCGTCTGTTTGTGGATGTACAGAGTGA
TATTATTGACACGCCCGGGCGACGGATGGTGATCCCCCTGGCCAGTGCACGTCTGCTGTCAGATAAAGTC
TCCCGTGAACTTTACCCGGTGGTGCATATCGGGGATGAAAGCTGGCGCATGATGACCACCGATATGGCCA
GTGTGCCGGTCTCCGTTATCGGGGAAGAAGTGGCTGATCTCAGCCACCGCGAAAATGACATCAAAAACGC
CATTAACCTGATGTTCTGGGGAATATAAATGTCAGGCTCCCTTATACACAGCCAGTCTGCAGGTCGACCA
TAGTGACTGGATATGTTGTGTTTTACAGTATTATGTAGTCTGTTTTTTATGCAAAATCTAATTTAATATA
TTGATATTTATATCATTTTACGTTTCTCGTTCAGCTTTCTTGTACAAAGTGGTTGATATCGCATGCGTGA
GCAAGGGCGAGGAGCTGATTAAGGAGAACATGCACATGAAGCTGTACATGGAGGGCACCGTGAACAACCA
CCACTTCAAGTGCACATCCGAGGGCGAAGGCAAGCCCTACGAGGGCACCCAGACCATGAGAATCAAGGTG
GTCGAGGGCGGCCCTCTCCCCTTCGCCTTCGACATCCTGGCTACCAGCTTCATGTACGGCAGCAGAACCT
TCATCAACCACACCCAGGGCATCCCCGACTTCTTTAAGCAGTCCTTCCCTGAGGGCTTCACATGGGAGAG
AGTCACCACATACGAAGACGGGGGCGTGCTGACCGCTACCCAGGACACCAGCCTCCAGGACGGCTGCCTC
ATCTACAACGTCAAGATCAGAGGGGTGAACTTCCCATCCAACGGCCCTGTGATGCAGAAGAAAACACTCG
GCTGGGAGGCCAACACCGAGATGCTATACCCCGCTGATGGCGGCCTGGAGGGACGTACCGACATGGCCCT
GAAGCTCGTGGGCGGGGGCCACCTGATCTGCAACTTCAAGACCACATACAGATCCAAGAAACCCGCTAAG
AACCTCAAGATGCCCGGCGTCTACTATGTGGACCACAGACTGGAAAGAATCAAGGAGGCCGACAAAGAGA
CCTACGTCGAGCAGCACGAGGTGGCTGTGGCCAGATACTGCGACCTCCCTAGCAAACTGGGGCACAAACT
TAATGGCATGGACGAGCTGTACAAGTCTAGAGAGCAGAAACTCATCTCTGAAGAAGATCTGGAACAAAAG
TTGATTTCAGAAGAAGATCTGGAACAGAAGCTCATCTCTGAGGAAGATCTGTAGAAGCTTGGCCAGCTGG
TCGACCTGCAGATCCGGCCCTCGAGGGTACCTCTAGAGGATCTTTGTGAAGGAACCTTACTTCTGTGGTG
TGACATAATTGGACAAACTACCTACAGAGATTTAAAGCTCTAAGGTAAATATAAAATTTTTAAGTGTATA
ATGTGTTAAACTACTGATTCTAATTGTTTGTGTATTTTAGATTCCAACCTATGGAACTGATGAATGGGAG
CAGTGGTGGAATGCCTTTAATGAGGAAAACCTGTTTTGCTCAGAAGAAATGCCATCTAGTGATGATGAGG
CTACTGCTGACTCTCAACATTCTACTCCTCCAAAAAAGAAGAGAAAGGTAGAAGACCCCAAGGACTTTCC
TTCAGAATTGCTAAGTTTTTTGAGTCATGCTGTGTTTAGTAATAGAACTCTTGCTTGCTTTGCTATTTAC
ACCACAAAGGAAAAAGCTGCACTGCTATACAAGAAAATTATGGAAAAATATTTGATGTATAGTGCCTTGA
CTAGAGATCATAATCAGCCATACCACATTTGTAGAGGTTTTACTTGCTTTAAAAAACCTCCCACACCTCC
CCCTGAACCTGAAACATAAAATGAATGCAATTGTTGTTGTTAACTTGTTTATTGCAGCTTATAATGGTTA
CAAATAAAGCAATAGCATCACAAATTTCACAAATAAAGCATTTTTTTCACTGCATTCTAGTTGTGGTTTG
TCCAAACTCATCAATGTATCTTATCATGTCTGGATCTTGGCCACGTAATAAGTGTGCGTTGAATTTATTC
GCAAAAACATTGCATATTTTCGGCAAAGTAAAATTTTGTTGCATACCTTATCAAAAAATAAGTGCTGCAT
ACTTTTTAGAGAAACCAAATAATTTTTTATTGCATACCCGTTTTTAATAAAATACATTGCATACCCTCTT
TTAATAAAAAATATTGCATACTTTGACGAAACAAATTTTCGTTGCATACCCAATAAAAGATTATTATATT
GCATACCCGTTTTTAATAAAATACATTGCATACCCTCTTTTAATAAAAAATATTGCATACGTTGACGAAA
CAAATTTTCGTTGCATACCCAATAAAAGATTATTATATTGCATACCTTTTCTTGCCATACCATTTAGCCG
ATCAATTGTGCTCGGCAACAGTATATTTGTGGTGTGCCAACCAACAACGGATCCACTAGTGTCGACGATG
TAGGTCACGGTCTCGAAGCCGCGGTGCGGGTGCCAGGGCGTGCCCTTGGGCTCCCCGGGCGCGTACTCCA
CCTCACCCATCTGGTCCATCATGATGAACGGGTCGAGGTGGCGGTAGTTGATCCCGGCGAACGCGCGGCG
CACCGGGAAGCCCTCGCCCTCGAAACCGCTGGGCGCGGTGGTCACGGTGAGCACGGGACGTGCGACGGCG
TCGGCGGGTGCGGATACGCGGGGCAGCGTCAGCGGGTTCTCGACGGTCACGGCGGGCATGTCGACACTAG
TTCTAGCCAGCTTTTGTTCCCTTTAGTGAGGGTTAATTTCGAGCTTGGCGTAATCATGGTCATAGCTGTT
TCCTGTGTGAAATTGTTATCCGCTCACAATTCCACACAACATACGAGCCGGAAGCATAAAGTGTAAAGCC
TGGGGTGCCTAATGAGTGAGCTAACTCACATTAATTGCGTTGCGCTCACTGCCCGCTTTCCAGTCGGGAA
ACCTGTCGTGCCAGCTGCATTAATGAATCGGCCAACGCGCGGGGAGAGGCGGTTTGCGTATTGGGCGCTC
TTCCGCTTCCTCGCTCACTGACTCGCTGCGCTCGGTCGTTCGGCTGCGGCGAGCGGTATCAGCTCACTCA
AAGGCGGTAATACGGTTATCCACAGAATCAGGGGATAACGCAGGAAAGAACATGTGAGCAAAAGGCCAGC
AAAAGGCCAGGAACCGTAAAAAGGCCGCGTTGCTGGCGTTTTTCCATAGGCTCCGCCCCCCTGACGAGCA
TCACAAAAATCGACGCTCAAGTCAGAGGTGGCGAAACCCGACAGGACTATAAAGATACCAGGCGTTTCCC
CCTGGAAGCTCCCTCGTGCGCTCTCCTGTTCCGACCCTGCCGCTTACCGGATACCTGTCCGCCTTTCTCC
CTTCGGGAAGCGTGGCGCTTTCTCATAGCTCACGCTGTAGGTATCTCAGTTCGGTGTAGGTCGTTCGCTC
CAAGCTGGGCTGTGTGCACGAACCCCCCGTTCAGCCCGACCGCTGCGCCTTATCCGGTAACTATCGTCTT
GAGTCCAACCCGGTAAGACACGACTTATCGCCACTGGCAGCAGCCACTGGTAACAGGATTAGCAGAGCGA
GGTATGTAGGCGGTGCTACAGAGTTCTTGAAGTGGTGGCCTAACTACGGCTACACTAGAAGAACAGTATT
TGGTATCTGCGCTCTGCTGAAGCCAGTTACCTTCGGAAAAAGAGTTGGTAGCTCTTGATCCGGCAAACAA
ACCACCGCTGGTAGCGGTGGTTTTTTTGTTTGCAAGCAGCAGATTACGCGCAGAAAAAAAGGATCTCAAG
AAGATCCTTTGATCTTTTCTACGGGGTCTGACGCTCAGTGGAACGAAAACTCACGTTAAGGGATTTTGGT
CATGAGATTATCAAAAAGGATCTTCACCTAGATCCTTTTAAATTAAAAATGAAGTTTTAAATCAATCTAA
AGTATATATGAGTAAACTTGGTCTGACAGTTACCAATGCTTAATCAGTGAGGCACCTATCTCAGCGATCT
GTCTATTTCGTTCATCCATAGTTGCCTGACTCCCCGTCGTGTAGATAACTACGATACGGGAGGGCTTACC
ATCTGGCCCCAGTGCTGCAATGATACCGCGAGACCCACGCTCACCGGCTCCAGATTTATCAGCAATAAAC
CAGCCAGCCGGAAGGGCCGAGCGCAGAAGTGGTCCTGCAACTTTATCCGCCTCCATCCAGTCTATTAATT
GTTGCCGGGAAGCTAGAGTAAGTAGTTCGCCAGTTAATAGTTTGCGCAACGTTGTTGCCATTGCTACAGG
CATCGTGGTGTCACGCTCGTCGTTTGGTATGGCTTCATTCAGCTCCGGTTCCCAACGATCAAGGCGAGTT
ACATGATCCCCCATGTTGTGCAAAAAAGCGGTTAGCTCCTTCGGTCCTCCGATCGTTGTCAGAAGTAAGT
TGGCCGCAGTGTTATCACTCATGGTTATGGCAGCACTGCATAATTCTCTTACTGTCATGCCATCCGTAAG
ATGCTTTTCTGTGACTGGTGAGTACTCAACCAAGTCATTCTGAGAATAGTGTATGCGGCGACCGAGTTGC
TCTTGCCCGGCGTCAATACGGGATAATACCGCGCCACATAGCAGAACTTTAAAAGTGCTCATCATTGGAA
AACGTTCTTCGGGGCGAAAACTCTCAAGGATCTTACCGCTGTTGAGATCCAGTTCGATGTAACCCACTCG
TGCACCCAACTGATCTTCAGCATCTTTTACTTTCACCAGCGTTTCTGGGTGAGCAAAAACAGGAAGGCAA
AATGCCGCAAAAAAGGGAATAAGGGCGACACGGAAATGTTGAATACTCATACTCTTCCTTTTTCAATATT
ATTGAAGCATTTATCAGGGTTATTGTCTCATGAGCGGATACATATTTGAATGTATTTAGAAAAATAAACA
AATAGGGGTTCCGCGCACATTTCCCCGAAAAGTGCCAC
Features (pLannotate 1.2.2; 35 found; start..end, strand, type, name):
     30..458     -  rep_origin     f1 ori (sequence partly withheld): f1 bacteriophage origin of replication; arrow indicates direction of (+) strand synthesis
    463..620     -  CDS            lacZα (fragment): LacZα fragment of β-galactosidase; lacZ fragment
    623..641     +  promoter       T7 promoter: promoter for bacteriophage T7 RNA polymerase
    666..4802    +  gene           mini-white: white; This modified version of the white gene lacks part of the first intron.
   4809..4842    -  protein_bind   loxP: Cre-mediated recombination occurs in the 8-bp core sequence (GCATACAT). Cre recombinase
   4855..5285    +  protein_bind   gypsy insulator: chromatin insulator from Drosophila Su(Hw), CP190, and Mod(mdg4)67.2
   5313..5332    -  misc_feature   MCS (fragment): pUC18/19 multiple cloning site
   5331..5425    +  protein_bind   5X UAS: five tandem copies of the "ScaI site" 17-mer CGGAGTACTGTCCTCCG, an upstream activating sequence (UAS) that efficiently binds yeast Gal4 (Webster et al., 1988; Pfeiffer et al., 2010) GAL4
   5429..5450    -  misc_feature   MCS (fragment): pUC18/19 multiple cloning site
   5449..5543    +  protein_bind   5X UAS: five tandem copies of the "ScaI site" 17-mer CGGAGTACTGTCCTCCG, an upstream activating sequence (UAS) that efficiently binds yeast Gal4 (Webster et al., 1988; Pfeiffer et al., 2010) GAL4
   5737..5861    +  protein_bind   attR1: mutant version of attR; recombination site for the Gateway® LR reaction LR Clonase™
   5886..5916    +  promoter       lac UV5 promoter: E. coli lac promoter with an "up" mutation
   5940..5969    +  promoter       cat promoter (fragment): promoter of the E. coli cat gene encoding chloramphenicol acetyltransferase
   5970..6629    +  CDS            CmR: chloramphenicol acetyltransferase; cat; confers resistance to chloramphenicol
   6808..6966    +  CDS            ccdA (fragment): CCDA_ECO57 - Also known as H, letA. Experimental evidence at protein level: Swiss-Prot protein existence level 1. Antitoxin component of a type II toxin-antitoxin (TA) system which inhibits the post-segregational killing (PSK) of plasmid-free cells, also referred to as a plasmid addiction system. Binds to and blocks the activity of CcdB; will also remove bound CcdB protein from the CcdB-GyrA complex by forming a CcdA-CcdB complex, a process termed rejuvenation. Functions as a transcriptional corepressor for the ccdAB operon, repression also requires CcdB (By similarity). From Escherichia coli
   6971..7273    +  CDS            ccdB: CCDB_ECOLI - Also known as G, letB, letD. Experimental evidence at protein level: Swiss-Prot protein existence level 1. Toxic component of a type II toxin-antitoxin (TA) system, functioning in plasmid maintainence. Responsible for the post- segregational killing (PSK) of plasmid-free cells, also referred to as a plasmid addiction system. Half-life of over 2 hours. Cell killing by CcdB is accompanied by filamentation, defects in chromosome and plasmid segregation, defects in cell division, formation of anucleate cells, decreased DNA synthesis and plasmid loss. Interferes with the activity of DN
   7317..7441    -  protein_bind   attR2: mutant version of attR; recombination site for the Gateway® LR reaction LR Clonase™
   7455..8183    +  CDS            TagRFP-T: TagRFP-T is a basic (constitutively fluorescent) red fluorescent protein published in 2008, derived from Entacmaea quadricolor. It has low acid sensitivity.
   8190..8279    +  CDS            3xMyc: 3 tandem Myc epitope tags
   8337..8411    +  CDS            small t antigen (fragment): SV40 (simian virus 40) small t antigen
   8413..8478    +  intron         small t intron: SV40 (simian virus 40) small t antigen intron
   8608..8628    +  CDS            SV40 NLS: nuclear localization signal of SV40 (simian virus 40) large T antigen
   8635..8769    +  CDS            LT_POVHA (fragment): Protein inferred from homology: Swiss-Prot protein existence level 3. Isoform large T antigen is a key early protein essential for both driving viral replication and inducing cellular transformation. Plays a role in viral genome replication by driving entry of quiescent cells into the cell cycle and by autoregulating the synthesis of viral early mRNA. Displays highly oncogenic activities by corrupting the host cellular checkpoint mechanisms that guard cell division and the transcription, replication, and repair of DNA. Participates in the modulation of cellular gene expression preceeding viral
   8794..8877    +  CDS            large T antigen (fragment): large T antigen from SV40 (simian virus 40)
   8900..9034    +  polyA_signal   SV40 poly(A) signal: SV40 polyadenylation signal
   9036..9466    +  protein_bind   gypsy insulator: chromatin insulator from Drosophila Su(Hw), CP190, and Mod(mdg4)67.2
   9500..9569    +  protein_bind   attB: attB site for the φC31 integrase (Groth et al., 2000) phage φC31 integrase
   9788..9806    -  promoter       T3 promoter: promoter for bacteriophage T3 RNA polymerase
   9849..9871    -  protein_bind   lac operator (fragment): The lac repressor binds to the lac operator to inhibit transcription in E. coli. This inhibition can be relieved by adding lactose or isopropyl-β-D-thiogalactopyranoside (IPTG). lac repressor encoded by lacI
   9875..9905    -  promoter       lac promoter: promoter for the E. coli lac operon
   9920..9941    -  protein_bind   CAP binding site: CAP binding activates transcription in the presence of cAMP. E. coli catabolite activator protein
   9954..10046   -  CDS            lacI (fragment): lac repressor; lacI; The lac repressor binds to the lac operator to inhibit transcription in E. coli. This inhibition can be relieved by adding lactose or isopropyl-β-D-thiogalactopyranoside (IPTG).
  10229..10817   -  rep_origin     ori: high-copy-number ColE1/pMB1/pBR322/pUC origin of replication
  10988..11848   -  CDS            AmpR: β-lactamase; bla; confers resistance to ampicillin, carbenicillin, and related antibiotics
  11849..11953   -  promoter       AmpR promoter: bla
