[The description below was written by a language model from this plasmid's Addgene catalogue record and pLannotate feature annotations shown in this document.]
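Description:
pBID-UASC-GRM is an empty Gateway destination vector of about 12 kb for making φC31 integrase-mediated transgenic Drosophila in which a gene of interest is expressed under GAL4 control as a C-terminal fusion to TagRFP and a triple Myc epitope. In bacteria it replicates from a high-copy ColE1/pUC-type origin and carries an ampicillin resistance gene. An f1 origin and remnants of a lacZα/T7/T3 cloning backbone are also annotated. Because the unrecombined Gateway cassette contains the ccdB toxin gene together with a chloramphenicol resistance gene, the empty vector is maintained in a ccdB-tolerant strain under both antibiotics.

The expression unit begins with two blocks of five UAS repeats, giving ten GAL4 binding sites. The record states that these are followed by the Drosophila Synthetic Core Promoter, although that promoter is not separately annotated in the feature table. Downstream lies the attR1–CmR–ccdB–attR2 cassette, which an LR reaction replaces with an entry-clone insert. That places the insert upstream of the TagRFP-T and 3xMyc coding sequences, so it must be in frame and lack a stop codon to yield the tagged fusion. An SV40 small t intron and SV40 polyadenylation region complete the transcript. The whole unit is bracketed by two gypsy insulators, intended to give uniform expression between genomic insertion sites.

An attB site directs φC31 integration into attP landing sites, and the mini-white gene provides an eye-colour marker for identifying transformants. A loxP site next to mini-white allows Cre-mediated excision of marker sequences when the vector is used with ZH-attP landing sites.
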