Addgene plasmid #35203: pBID-UASC-GRM
Purpose: (Empty Backbone)
Depositing lab: Brian McCabe. Depositing organization: Columbia University. Publication: A modular toolset for recombination transgenesis and neurogenetic analysis of Drosophila. Wang JW, Beck ES, McCabe BD. PLoS One. 2012;7(7):e42102. Epub 2012 Jul 25. 10.1371/journal.pone.0042102 PubMed 22848718.
Backbone
  Vector backbone: pBID-UASC-GRM
  Backbone manufacturer: Ji-Wu Wang and Brian McCabe
  Backbone size (bp): 11976
  Vector type: Drosophila Transgene Expression
  Promoter: Drosophila Synthetic Core Promoter (DSCP)
  Tag / fusion protein: tRFP (C terminal on backbone); 3XMyc (C terminal on backbone)
Growth in bacteria
  Bacterial resistance: Chloramphenicol and Ampicillin, 25 & 100 μg/mL
  Growth temperature: 37°C
  Growth strain: ccdB Survival
  Copy number: Unknown
Terms and licenses: Academic/Nonprofit Terms; Industry Terms: Not Available to Industry
Depositor comments: Generation of ϕC31 transgenic Drosophila for GAL4 driven expression of myc tagRFP (tRFP) fusion transgenes. Gateway cloning cassette is flanked by gypsy insulator sequences to allow uniform transgene expression between insertion sites. 10 UAS binding sites, Drosophila Synthetic Core promoter (DSCP). myc-tRFP is fused to the Cterminus of genes introduced by gateway. Transgene selection using white gene. loxP site facilitates elimination of transgene markers via Cre recombinase-mediated excision with ZH-attP landing sites. Ampicillin resistant. Chloramphenicol resistant for amplification.
How to cite: pBID-UASC-GRM was a gift from Brian McCabe (Addgene plasmid # 35203 ; http://n2t.net/addgene:35203 ; RRID:Addgene_35203)
