>Addgene plasmid #35203 | pBID-UASC-GRM | addgene partial sequence | sequence record 44297 | SV40pA-R 5'-GAAATTTGTGATGCTATTGC-3'
ACAACAACAATTGCATTCATTTTATGTTTCAGGTTCAGGGGGAGGTGTGGGAGGTTTTTTAAAGCAAGTA
AAACCTCTACAAATGTGGTATGGCTGATTATGATCTCTAGTCAAGGCACTATACATCAAATATTTTTCCA
TAATTTTCTTGTATAGCAGTGCAGCTTTTTCCTTTGTGGTGTAAATAGCAAAGCAAGCAAGAGTTCTATT
ACTAAACACAGCATGACTCAAAAAACTTAGCAATTCTGAAGGAAAGTCCTTGGGGTCTTCTACCTTTCTC
TTCTTTTTTGGAGGAGTAGAATGTTGAGAGTCAGCAGTAGCCTCATCATCACTAGATGGCATTTCTTCTG
AGCAAAACAGGTTTTCCTCATTAAAGGCATTCCACCACTGCTCCCATTCATCAGTTCCATAGGTTGGAAT
CTAAAATACACAAACAATTAGAATCAGTAGTTTAACACATTATACACTTAAAAATTTTATATTTACCTTA
GAGCTTTAAATCTCTGTAGGTAGTTTGTCCAATTATGTCACACCACAGAAGTAAGGTTCCTTCACAAAGA
TCCTCTAGAGGTACCCTCGAGGGCCGGATCTGCAGGTCGACCAGCTGGCCAAGCTTCTACAGATCTTCCT
CAGAGATGAGCTTCTGTTCCAGATCTTCTTCTGAAATCAACTTTTGTTCCAGATCTTCTTCAGAGATGAG
TTTCTGCTCTCTAGACTTGTACAGCTCGTCCATGCCATTAAGTTTGTGCCCCAGTTTGCTAGGGAGGTCG
CAGTATCTGGCCACAGCCACCTCGTGCTGCTCGACGTAGGTCTCTTTGTCGGCCTCCTTGAT
