>Addgene plasmid #35203 | pBID-UASC-GRM | addgene partial sequence | sequence record 44821 | CAT-R 5'-GCAACTGACTGAAATGCCTC-3'
ATATCAACGGTGGTATATCCAGTGATTTTTTTCTCCATTTTAGCTTCCTTAGCTCCTGAAAATCTCGACG
GATCCTAACTCAAAATCCACACATTATACGAGCCGGAAGCATAAAGTGTAAAGCCTGGGGTGCCTAATGC
GGCCGCCATAGTGACTGGATATGTTGTGTTTTACAGTATTATGTAGTCTGTTTTTTATGCAAAATCTAAT
TTAATATATTGATATTTATATCATTTTACGTTTCTCGTTCAGCTTTTTTGTACAAACTTGTTGATATCGA
GCTCTCCCGGGAATTCGTTTGGTATGCGTCTTGTGATTCAAAGTTGGCTTATTCAAAGGATATTAACGAA
GGCAGCGGCACGTCTGCTCGGCTCGAACATTCATTCACAACTGATGCTCTCAGCCACCCCGCGCCCTTTT
ATACCGCTGCGCTCGATCCCCGGGCGAGCTCGCTAGAGTCTCCGCTCGGAGGACAGTACTCCGCTCGGAG
GACAGTACTCCGCTCGGAGGACAGTACTCCGCTCGGAGGACAGTACTCCGCTCGGAGGACAGTACTCCGA
CCTGCAGGCATGCAAGCTTCCGCTCGGAGGACAGTACTCCGCTCGGAGGACAGTACTCCGCTCGGAGGAC
AGTACTCCGCTCGGAGGACAGTACTCCGCTCGGAGGACAGTACTCCGACCTGCAGGCATGCAAGCGGATC
GAGCCGCGGCCAGCTTGGATCTGTTGTTGGTTGGCACACCACAAATATACTGTTGCCGAGCACAATTGAT
CGGCTAAATGGTATGGCAAGAAAAGGTATGCAATATAATAATCTTTTATTGGGTATGCAACGAAAATTTG
TTTCGTCAACGTATGCAATATTTTTTATTAAAAGAGGGTATGCAATGTATTTTATTAAAA
